Addgene plasmid #34820: pQTEV-SESN2
Depositing lab: Konrad Buessow. Depositing organization: Max Planck Institute for Molecular Genetics. Publication: Structural genomics of human proteins--target selection and generation of a public catalogue of expression clones. Bussow K, Scheich C, Sievert V, Harttig U, Schultz J, Simon B, Bork P, Lehrach H, Heinemann U. Microb Cell Fact. 2005 Jul 5;4:21. doi: 10.1186/1475-2859-4-21. PubMed 15998469.
Backbone
  Vector backbone: pQTEV
  Backbone size w/o insert (bp): 4700
  Vector type: Bacterial Expression
Growth in bacteria
  Bacterial resistance: Ampicillin, 100 μg/mL
  Growth temperature: 37°C
  Growth strain: Rosetta
  Copy number: Unknown
Gene/Insert
  Gene/Insert name: sestrin 2 (alt name: PSFEp250F043)
  Species: H. sapiens (human)
  Insert size (bp): 1515
  GenBank ID: CAB66486 DQ000576
  Entrez Gene: SESN2 (a.k.a. HI95, SES2, SEST2)
  Tag / fusion protein: His (N terminal on backbone); TEV (N terminal on backbone)
  Cloning method: Restriction Enzyme; 5′ cloning site BamHI (not destroyed); 3′ cloning site NotI (destroyed during cloning)
  Sequencing primers: 5′ TGAGCGGATAACAATTTCACACAG; 3′ GGCAACCGAGCGTTCTGAAC
Terms and licenses: Academic/Nonprofit Terms; Industry Terms: Not Available to Industry
Depositor comments: The vector pQTEV is derived from Qiagen pQE-2 and contains an inactive chloramphenicol resistance gene sequence. The Rosetta bacterial strain contains an additional plasmid. The second plasmid, pRARE, provides rare tRNAs for overexpression of recombinant proteins. It has 4694 bp and is chloramphenicol resistence.
How to cite: pQTEV-SESN2 was a gift from Konrad Buessow (Addgene plasmid # 34820 ; http://n2t.net/addgene:34820 ; RRID:Addgene_34820)
