[The description below was written by a language model from this plasmid's Addgene catalogue record and pLannotate feature annotations shown in this document.]
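Description:
pQTEV-SESN2 is a bacterial expression plasmid for producing human sestrin 2 (SESN2, also known as Hi95) in E. coli. It is built on pQTEV, a roughly 4.7 kb vector derived from the Qiagen pQE-2 backbone, and the full construct is about 6.2 kb. The plasmid replicates from a ColE1/pMB1-type origin, with the pBR322 bom region and only a fragment of rop present, and it is selected with ampicillin through the β-lactamase gene. The feature table also annotates a cat sequence flanked by the lambda t0 and rrnB T1 terminators. The depositor notes that this chloramphenicol resistance sequence is inactive, so it should not be counted as a marker.

The SESN2 coding sequence was cloned between BamHI and NotI, with the NotI site destroyed during cloning. It lies downstream of a bacteriophage T5 promoter carrying lac operator sequences, so it is transcribed by the host's own RNA polymerase and is held off by lac repressor until IPTG is added. The repressor is supplied from the plasmid itself by a lacI gene under the stronger lacIq promoter, which helps keep uninduced expression low. The backbone adds an N-terminal 7xHis tag followed by a TEV protease recognition site, which allows metal-affinity purification and later removal of the tag.

The clone is supplied in the Rosetta strain, which carries a separate chloramphenicol-resistant plasmid, pRARE, that provides rare tRNAs to support overexpression of human sequences. The construct belongs to a public catalogue of human protein expression clones generated for structural genomics.
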