Features (pLannotate 1.2.2; 18 found; start..end, strand, type, name):
     10..54      +  promoter       T5 promoter: bacteriophage T5 promoter for E. coli RNA polymerase, with embedded lac operator
     62..78      +  protein_bind   lac operator: The lac repressor binds to the lac operator to inhibit transcription in E. coli. This inhibition can be relieved by adding lactose or isopropyl-β-D-thiogalactopyranoside (IPTG). lac repressor encoded by lacI
    121..141     +  CDS            7xHis: 6xHis affinity tag
    165..185     +  CDS            capTEV™ (fragment): composite tag for in vivo biotinylation, TEV protease cleavage, and 6xHis tagging
    190..1626    +  CDS            SESN2: SESN2_HUMAN - Also known as Hi95 From Homo sapiens (Human).
   1672..1766    +  terminator     lambda t0 terminator: transcription terminator from phage lambda
   1781..1809    +  promoter       cat promoter (fragment): promoter of the E. coli cat gene encoding chloramphenicol acetyltransferase
   1810..2466    +  CDS            cat: CAT_ECOLX - Experimental evidence at protein level: Swiss-Prot protein existence level 1. This enzyme is an effector of chloramphenicol resistance in bacteria. From Escherichia coli. This protein is used as a marker in many commonly used cloning vectors, such as pACYC184.
   2534..2620    +  terminator     rrnB T1 terminator: Escherichia coli rrnB; transcription terminator T1 from the E. coli rrnB gene
   2643..2660    -  promoter       tet promoter (fragment): E. coli promoter for tetracycline efflux protein gene
   2679..2700    -  protein_bind   CAP binding site: CAP binding activates transcription in the presence of cAMP. E. coli catabolite activator protein
   2713..3795    -  CDS            lacI: lac repressor; lacI; The lac repressor binds to the lac operator to inhibit transcription in E. coli. This inhibition can be relieved by adding lactose or isopropyl-β-D-thiogalactopyranoside (IPTG).
   3796..3873    -  promoter       lacIq promoter: lacI (mutant); In the lacIq allele, a single base change in the promoter boosts expression of the lacI gene about 10-fold.
   3922..3963    +  CDS            rop (fragment): Rop protein, which maintains plasmids at low copy number; rop
   4065..4205    +  misc_feature   bom: basis of mobility region from pBR322
   4391..4979    -  rep_origin     ori: high-copy-number ColE1/pMB1/pBR322/pUC origin of replication
   5150..6010    -  CDS            AmpR: β-lactamase; bla; confers resistance to ampicillin, carbenicillin, and related antibiotics
   6011..6115    -  promoter       AmpR promoter: bla
>Addgene plasmid #34820 | pQTEV-SESN2 | depositor full sequence | sequence record 41892 | Author sequence
CTCGAGAAATCATAAAAAATTTATTTGCTTTGTGAGCGGATAACAATTATAATAGATTCAATTGTGAGCG
GATAACAATTTCACACAGAATTCATTAAAGAGGAGAAATTAACTATGAAACATCACCATCACCATCACCA
TAGCGATTACGACATCCCCACTACTGAGAATCTTTATTTTCAGGGATCCATCGTGGCGGACTCCGAGTGC
CGCGCAGAGCTCAAGGACTACCTGCGGTTCGCCCCGGGCGGCGTCGGCGACTCGGGCCCCGGAGAGGAGC
AGAGGGAGAGCCGGGCTCGGCGAGGCCCTCGAGGGCCCAGCGCCTTCATCCCCGTGGAGGAGGTCCTTCG
GGAGGGGGCTGAGAGCCTCGAGCAGCACCTGGGGCTGGAGGCACTGATGTCCTCTGGGCGAGTAGACAAC
CTGGCAGTGGTGATGGGCCTGCACCCTGACTACTTTACCAGCTTCTGGCGCCTGCACTACCTGCTGCTGC
ACACGGATGGTCCCTTGGCCAGCTCCTGGCGCCACTACATTGCCATCATGGCTGCCGCCCGCCATCAGTG
TTCTTACCTGGTAGGCTCCCACATGGCCGAGTTTCTGCAGACTGGTGGTGACCCTGAGTGGCTGCTGGGC
CTCCACCGGGCCCCCGAGAAGCTGCGCAAACTCAGCGAGATCAACAAGTTGCTGGCGCATCGGCCATGGC
TCATCACCAAGGAACACATCCAGGCCTTGCTGAAGACCGGCGAGCACACTTGGTCCCTGGCCGAGCTCAT
TCAGGCTCTGGTCCTGCTCACCCACTGCCACTCGCTCTCCTCCTTCGTGTTTGGCTGTGGCATCCTCCCT
GAGGGGGATGCAGATGGCAGCCCTGCCCCCCAGGCACCTACACCCCCTAGTGAACAGAGCAGCCCCCCAA
GCAGGGACCCGTTGAACAACTCTGGGGGCTTTGAGTCTGCCCGCGACGTGGAGGCGCTGATGGAGCGCAT
GCAGCAGCTGCAGGAGAGCCTGCTGCGGGATGAGGGGACGTCCCAGGAGGAGATGGAGAGCCGCTTTGAG
CTGGAGAAGTCAGAGAGCCTGCTGGTGACCCCCTCAGCTGACATCCTGGAGCCCTCTCCACACCCAGACA
TGCTGTGCTTTGTGGAAGACCCTACTTTCGGATATGAGGACTTCACTCGGAGAGGGGCTCAGGCACCCCC
TACCTTCCGGGCCCAGGATTATACCTGGGAAGACCATGGCTACTCGCTGATCCAGCGGCTTTACCCTGAG
GGTGGGCAGCTGCTGGATGAGAAGTTCCAGGCAGCCTATAGCCTCACCTACAATACCATCGCCATGCACA
GTGGTGTGGACACCTCCGTGCTCCGCAGGGCCATCTGGAACTATATCCACTGCGTCTTTGGCATCAGATA
TGATGACTATGATTATGGGGAGGTGAACCAGCTCCTGGAGCGGAACCTCAAGGTCTATATCAAGACAGTG
GCCTGCTACCCAGAGAAGACCACCCGAAGAATGTACAACCTCTTCTGGAGGCACTTCCGCCACTCAGAGA
AGGTCCACGTGAACTTGCTGCTCCTGGAGGCGCGCATGCAAGCCGCTCTGCTGTACGCCCTCCGTGCCAT
CACCCGCTACATGACCTGAGCGGCCGCTCGACCTGCAGCCAAGCTTAATTAGCTGAGCTTGGACTCCTGT
TGATAGATCCAGTAATGACCTCAGAACTCCATCTGGATTTGTTCAGAACGCTCGGTTGCCGCCGGGCGTT
TTTTATTGGTGAGAATCCAAGCTAGCTTGGCGAGATTTTCAGGAGCTAAGGAAGCTAAAATGGAGAAAAA
AATCACTGGATATACCACCGTTGATATATCCCAATGGCATCGTAAAGAACATTTTGAGGCATTTCAGTCA
GTTGCTCAATGTACCTATAACCAGACCGTTCAGCTGGATATTACGGCCTTTTTAAAGACCGTAAAGAAAA
ATAAGCACAAGTTTTATCCGGCCTTTATTCACATTCTTGCCCGCCTGATGAATGCTCATCCGGAATTTCG
TATGGCAATGAAAGACGGTGAGCTGGTGATATGGGATAGTGTTCACCCTTGTTACACCGTTTTCCATGAG
CAAACTGAAACGTTTTCATCGCTCTGGAGTGAATACCACGACGATTTCCGGCAGTTTCTACACATATATT
CGCAAGATGTGGCGTGTTACGGTGAAAACCTGGCCTATTTCCCTAAAGGGTTTATTGAGAATATGTTTTT
CGTCTCAGCCAATCCCTGGGTGAGTTTCACCAGTTTTGATTTAAACGTGGCCAATATGGACAACTTCTTC
GCCCCCGTTTTCACCATGGGCAAATATTATACGCAAGGCGACAAGGTGCTGATGCCGCTGGCGATTCAGG
TTCATCATGCCGTTTGTGATGGCTTCCATGTCGGCAGAATGCTTAATGAATTACAACAGTACTGCGATGA
GTGGCAGGGCGGGGCGTAATTTTTTTAAGGCAGTTATTGGTGCCCTTAAACGCCTGGGGTAATGACTCTC
TAGCTTGAGGCATCAAATAAAACGAAAGGCTCAGTCGAAAGACTGGGCCTTTCGTTTTATCTGTTGTTTG
TCGGTGAACGCTCTCCTGAGTAGGACAAATCCGCCCTCTAGATTACGTGCAGTCGATGATAAGCTGTCAA
ACATGAGAATTGTGCCTAATGAGTGAGCTAACTTACATTAATTGCGTTGCGCTCACTGCCCGCTTTCCAG
TCGGGAAACCTGTCGTGCCAGCTGCATTAATGAATCGGCCAACGCGCGGGGAGAGGCGGTTTGCGTATTG
GGCGCCAGGGTGGTTTTTCTTTTCACCAGTGAGACGGGCAACAGCTGATTGCCCTTCACCGCCTGGCCCT
GAGAGAGTTGCAGCAAGCGGTCCACGCTGGTTTGCCCCAGCAGGCGAAAATCCTGTTTGATGGTGGTTAA
CGGCGGGATATAACATGAGCTGTCTTCGGTATCGTCGTATCCCACTACCGAGATATCCGCACCAACGCGC
AGCCCGGACTCGGTAATGGCGCGCATTGCGCCCAGCGCCATCTGATCGTTGGCAACCAGCATCGCAGTGG
GAACGATGCCCTCATTCAGCATTTGCATGGTTTGTTGAAAACCGGACATGGCACTCCAGTCGCCTTCCCG
TTCCGCTATCGGCTGAATTTGATTGCGAGTGAGATATTTATGCCAGCCAGCCAGACGCAGACGCGCCGAG
ACAGAACTTAATGGGCCCGCTAACAGCGCGATTTGCTGGTGACCCAATGCGACCAGATGCTCCACGCCCA
GTCGCGTACCGTCTTCATGGGAGAAAATAATACTGTTGATGGGTGTCTGGTCAGAGACATCAAGAAATAA
CGCCGGAACATTAGTGCAGGCAGCTTCCACAGCAATGGCATCCTGGTCATCCAGCGGATAGTTAATGATC
AGCCCACTGACGCGTTGCGCGAGAAGATTGTGCACCGCCGCTTTACAGGCTTCGACGCCGCTTCGTTCTA
CCATCGACACCACCACGCTGGCACCCAGTTGATCGGCGCGAGATTTAATCGCCGCGACAATTTGCGACGG
CGCGTGCAGGGCCAGACTGGAGGTGGCAACGCCAATCAGCAACGACTGTTTGCCCGCCAGTTGTTGTGCC
ACGCGGTTGGGAATGTAATTCAGCTCCGCCATCGCCGCTTCCACTTTTTCCCGCGTTTTCGCAGAAACGT
GGCTGGCCTGGTTCACCACGCGGGAAACGGTCTGATAAGAGACACCGGCATACTCTGCGACATCGTATAA
CGTTACTGGTTTCACATTCACCACCCTGAATTGACTCTCTTCCGGGCGCTATCATGCCATACCGCGAAAG
GTTTTGCACCATTCGATGGTGTCGGAATTTCGGGCAGCGTTGGGTCCTGGCCACGGGTGCGCATGATCTA
GAGCTGCCTCGCGCGTTTCGGTGATGACGGTGAAAACCTCTGACACATGCAGCTCCCGGAGACGGTCACA
GCTTGTCTGTAAGCGGATGCCGGGAGCAGACAAGCCCGTCAGGGCGCGTCAGCGGGTGTTGGCGGGTGTC
GGGGCGCAGCCATGACCCAGTCACGTAGCGATAGCGGAGTGTATACTGGCTTAACTATGCGGCATCAGAG
CAGATTGTACTGAGAGTGCACCACATGCGGTGTGAAATACCGCACAGATGCGTAAGGAGAAAATACCGCA
TCAGGCGCTCTTCCGCTTCCTCGCTCACTGACTCGCTGCGCTCGGTCGTTCGGCTGCGGCGAGCGGTATC
AGCTCACTCAAAGGCGGTAATACGGTTATCCACAGAATCAGGGGATAACGCAGGAAAGAACATGTGAGCA
AAAGGCCAGCAAAAGGCCAGGAACCGTAAAAAGGCCGCGTTGCTGGCGTTTTTCCATAGGCTCCGCCCCC
CTGACGAGCATCACAAAAATCGACGCTCAAGTCAGAGGTGGCGAAACCCGACAGGACTATAAAGATACCA
GGCGTTTCCCCCTGGAAGCTCCCTCGTGCGCTCTCCTGTTCCGACCCTGCCGCTTACCGGATACCTGTCC
GCCTTTCTCCCTTCGGGAAGCGTGGCGCTTTCTCATAGCTCACGCTGTAGGTATCTCAGTTCGGTGTAGG
TCGTTCGCTCCAAGCTGGGCTGTGTGCACGAACCCCCCGTTCAGCCCGACCGCTGCGCCTTATCCGGTAA
CTATCGTCTTGAGTCCAACCCGGTAAGACACGACTTATCGCCACTGGCAGCAGCCACTGGTAACAGGATT
AGCAGAGCGAGGTATGTAGGCGGTGCTACAGAGTTCTTGAAGTGGTGGCCTAACTACGGCTACACTAGAA
GGACAGTATTTGGTATCTGCGCTCTGCTGAAGCCAGTTACCTTCGGAAAAAGAGTTGGTAGCTCTTGATC
CGGCAAACAAACCACCGCTGGTAGCGGTGGTTTTTTTGTTTGCAAGCAGCAGATTACGCGCAGAAAAAAA
GGATCTCAAGAAGATCCTTTGATCTTTTCTACGGGGTCTGACGCTCAGTGGAACGAAAACTCACGTTAAG
GGATTTTGGTCATGAGATTATCAAAAAGGATCTTCACCTAGATCCTTTTAAATTAAAAATGAAGTTTTAA
ATCAATCTAAAGTATATATGAGTAAACTTGGTCTGACAGTTACCAATGCTTAATCAGTGAGGCACCTATC
TCAGCGATCTGTCTATTTCGTTCATCCATAGTTGCCTGACTCCCCGTCGTGTAGATAACTACGATACGGG
AGGGCTTACCATCTGGCCCCAGTGCTGCAATGATACCGCGAGACCCACGCTCACCGGCTCCAGATTTATC
AGCAATAAACCAGCCAGCCGGAAGGGCCGAGCGCAGAAGTGGTCCTGCAACTTTATCCGCCTCCATCCAG
TCTATTAATTGTTGCCGGGAAGCTAGAGTAAGTAGTTCGCCAGTTAATAGTTTGCGCAACGTTGTTGCCA
TTGCTACAGGCATCGTGGTGTCACGCTCGTCGTTTGGTATGGCTTCATTCAGCTCCGGTTCCCAACGATC
AAGGCGAGTTACATGATCCCCCATGTTGTGCAAAAAAGCGGTTAGCTCCTTCGGTCCTCCGATCGTTGTC
AGAAGTAAGTTGGCCGCAGTGTTATCACTCATGGTTATGGCAGCACTGCATAATTCTCTTACTGTCATGC
CATCCGTAAGATGCTTTTCTGTGACTGGTGAGTACTCAACCAAGTCATTCTGAGAATAGTGTATGCGGCG
ACCGAGTTGCTCTTGCCCGGCGTCAATACGGGATAATACCGCGCCACATAGCAGAACTTTAAAAGTGCTC
ATCATTGGAAAACGTTCTTCGGGGCGAAAACTCTCAAGGATCTTACCGCTGTTGAGATCCAGTTCGATGT
AACCCACTCGTGCACCCAACTGATCTTCAGCATCTTTTACTTTCACCAGCGTTTCTGGGTGAGCAAAAAC
AGGAAGGCAAAATGCCGCAAAAAAGGGAATAAGGGCGACACGGAAATGTTGAATACTCATACTCTTCCTT
TTTCAATATTATTGAAGCATTTATCAGGGTTATTGTCTCATGAGCGGATACATATTTGAATGTATTTAGA
AAAATAAACAAATAGGGGTTCCGCGCACATTTCCCCGAAAAGTGCCACCTGACGTCTAAGAAACCATTAT
TATCATGACATTAACCTATAAAAATAGGCGTATCACGAGGCCCTTTCGTCTTCAC
