>Addgene plasmid #34820 | pQTEV-SESN2 | addgene partial sequence | sequence record 61152 | pQE-Fwd 5'-CCCGAAAAGTGCCACCTG-3'
AAAATAGGCGTATCACGAGGCCCTTTCGTCTTCACCTCGAGAAATCATAAAAAATTTATTTGCTTTGTGA
GCGGATAACAATTATAATAGATTCAATTGTGAGCGGATAACAATTTCACACAGAATTCATTAAAGAGGAG
AAATTAACTATGAAACATCACCATCACCATCACCATAGCGATTACGACATCCCCACTACTGAGAATCTTT
ATTTTCAGGGATCCATCGTGGCGGACTCCGAGTGCCGCGCAGAGCTCAAGGACTACCTGCGGTTCGCCCC
GGGCGGCGTCGGCGACTCGGGCCCCGGAGAGGAGCAGAGGGAGAGCCGGGCTCGGCGAGGCCCTCGAGGG
CCCAGCGCCTTCATCCCCGTGGAGGAGGTCCTTCGGGAGGGGGCTGAGAGCCTCGAGCAGCACCTGGGGC
TGGAGGCACTGATGTCCTCTGGGCGAGTAGACAACCTGGCAGTGGTGATGGGCCTGCACCCTGACTACTT
TACCAGCTTCTGGCGCCTGCACTACCTGCTGCTGCACACGGATGGTCCCTTGGCCAGCTCCTGGCGCCAC
TACATTGCCATCATGGCTGCCGCCCGCCATCAGTGTTCTTACCTGGTAGGCTCCCACATGGCCGAGTTTC
TGCAGACTGGTGGTGACCCTGAGTGGCTGCTGGGCCTCCACCGGGCCCCCGAGAAGCTGCGCAAACTCAG
CGAGATCAACAAGTTGCTGGCGCATCGGCCATGGCTCATCACCAAGGAACACATCCAGGCCTTGCTGAAG
ACCGGCGAGCACACTTGGTCCCTGGCCGAG
